Addgene plasmid #77962: PIP5K1A gRNA (BRDN0001487080)
Purpose: 3rd generation lentiviral gRNA plasmid targeting human PIP5K1A
Depositing lab: John Doench & David Root. Depositing organization: Broad Institute. Publication: Optimized sgRNA design to maximize activity and minimize off-target effects of CRISPR-Cas9. Doench JG, Fusi N, Sullender M, Hegde M, Vaimberg EW, Donovan KF, Smith I, Tothova Z, Wilen C, Orchard R, Virgin HW, Listgarten J, Root DE. Nat Biotechnol. 2016 Jan 18. doi: 10.1038/nbt.3437. PubMed 26780180.
Backbone
  Vector backbone: lentiGuide-Puro
  Backbone manufacturer: Zhang Lab (Addgene plasmid # 52963)
  Vector type: Mammalian Expression, Lentiviral, CRISPR
  Selectable markers: Puromycin
Growth in bacteria
  Bacterial resistance: Ampicillin, 100 μg/mL
  Growth temperature: 37°C
  Growth strain: DH5alpha
  Copy number: High Copy
Gene/Insert
  Gene/Insert name: PIP5K1A (alt names: PIP5K1A; NM_001135636.1)
  gRNA/shRNA sequence: GTTAGGCATTACCCACACTG
  Species: H. sapiens (human)
  Entrez Gene: PIP5K1A
  Promoter: hU6
  Cloning method: Unknown
  Sequencing primers: 5′ U6-F; 3′ pS2-R
Terms and licenses: Academic/Nonprofit Terms; Industry Terms: Not Available to Industry
Depositor comments: The gRNA was designed to target the following Genbank reference sequence(s): NM_001135636.1,NM_001135637.1,NM_001135638.1,NM_003557.2. Note that this plasmid does NOT contain Cas9. It should be used in conjunction with lentiCas9-Blast (Addgene #52962) or otherwise with cell lines already expressing Cas9. Browse the full kinome gRNA library at http://www.addgene.org/pooled-library/broadgpp-human-kinome/ or visit http://www.broadinstitute.org/rnai/public/ for detailed protocols and information.
How to cite: PIP5K1A gRNA (BRDN0001487080) was a gift from John Doench & David Root (Addgene plasmid # 77962 ; http://n2t.net/addgene:77962 ; RRID:Addgene_77962)
