[The description below was written by a language model from this plasmid's Addgene catalogue record and pLannotate feature annotations shown in this document.]
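Description:
PIP5K1A gRNA (BRDN0001487080) is a third-generation lentiviral CRISPR guide plasmid built on the lentiGuide-Puro backbone and designed to express a single guide RNA against human PIP5K1A. It is maintained in E. coli as a high-copy plasmid through a ColE1/pUC-type origin and selected with ampicillin via the β-lactamase gene. The annotated 8.3 kb sequence also carries an f1 origin, an SV40 origin and leftover cloning-vector elements (lac promoter/operator, T3 and T7 promoters, lacZα fragment).

The lentiviral portion begins with an RSV promoter fused to a truncated HIV-1 5' LTR, which drives Tat-independent genomic RNA production in packaging cells. This is followed by the Ψ packaging signal with a gag fragment, the Rev response element for nuclear export, and a cPPT/CTS, which aids nuclear import of the reverse-transcribed genome. The cassette ends in a self-inactivating ΔU3 3' LTR and an SV40 polyadenylation signal. Within this frame, a human U6 RNA polymerase III promoter transcribes the PIP5K1A-specific spacer joined to the Streptococcus pyogenes Cas9 guide scaffold. A separate EF-1α promoter with its first intron drives puromycin N-acetyltransferase, stabilised by a WPRE, so that transduced mammalian cells can be selected with puromycin.

The guide was designed against several PIP5K1A reference transcripts and belongs to a human kinome gRNA collection. The plasmid does not encode Cas9, so it must be used with a separate Cas9 lentiviral vector or in cells that already express Cas9, typically to knock out PIP5K1A.
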