Features (pLannotate 1.2.2; 29 found; start..end, strand, type, name):
     14..80      +  CDS            small t antigen (fragment): SV40 (simian virus 40) small t antigen
    106..317     +  promoter       EF-1α core promoter: core promoter for human elongation factor EF-1α
    318..1256    +  intron         EF-1α intron A: intron upstream of the start codon of human EF-1α
   1278..1877    +  CDS            PuroR (fragment): puromycin N-acetyltransferase; pac from Streptomyces; confers resistance to puromycin
   1893..2481    +  misc_feature   WPRE: woodchuck hepatitis virus posttranscriptional regulatory element
   2532..2551    +  misc_feature   cPPT/CTS (fragment): central polypurine tract and central termination sequence of HIV-1
   2553..2786    +  LTR            3' LTR (ΔU3): self-inactivating 3' long terminal repeat (LTR) from HIV-1
   2864..2985    +  polyA_signal   SV40 poly(A) signal: SV40 polyadenylation signal
   3025..3160    +  rep_origin     SV40 ori: SV40 origin of replication
   3181..3199    -  promoter       T7 promoter: promoter for bacteriophage T7 RNA polymerase
   3207..3362    +  CDS            lacZα (fragment): LacZα fragment of β-galactosidase; lacZ fragment
   3367..3795    +  rep_origin     f1 ori (sequence partly withheld): f1 bacteriophage origin of replication; arrow indicates direction of (+) strand synthesis
   3848..3952    +  promoter       AmpR promoter: bla
   3953..4813    +  CDS            AmpR: β-lactamase; bla; confers resistance to ampicillin, carbenicillin, and related antibiotics
   4984..5572    +  rep_origin     ori: high-copy-number ColE1/pMB1/pBR322/pUC origin of replication
   5755..5847    +  CDS            lacI (fragment): lac repressor; lacI; The lac repressor binds to the lac operator to inhibit transcription in E. coli. This inhibition can be relieved by adding lactose or isopropyl-β-D-thiogalactopyranoside (IPTG).
   5860..5881    +  protein_bind   CAP binding site: CAP binding activates transcription in the presence of cAMP. E. coli catabolite activator protein
   5896..5926    +  promoter       lac promoter: promoter for the E. coli lac operon
   5934..5950    +  protein_bind   lac operator: The lac repressor binds to the lac operator to inhibit transcription in E. coli. This inhibition can be relieved by adding lactose or isopropyl-β-D-thiogalactopyranoside (IPTG). lac repressor encoded by lacI
   5995..6013    +  promoter       T3 promoter: promoter for bacteriophage T3 RNA polymerase
   6041..6267    +  promoter       RSV promoter: Rous sarcoma virus enhancer/promoter
   6268..6448    +  LTR            5' LTR (truncated): truncated 5' long terminal repeat (LTR) from HIV-1
   6495..6620    +  misc_feature   HIV-1 Ψ: packaging signal of human immunodeficiency virus type 1
   6604..6967    +  CDS            HIV-1 gag (fragment): gag protein from human immunodeficiency virus 1; gag
   7113..7346    +  misc_feature   RRE: The Rev response element (RRE) of HIV-1 allows for Rev-dependent mRNA export from the nucleus to the cytoplasm.
   7723..7749    +  CDS            Rev (fragment): human immunodeficiency virus 1 (HIV-1) Rev protein; rev; enhances nuclear export of unspliced and incompletely spliced viral mRNAs
   7753..7993    +  promoter       U6 promoter: RNA polymerase III promoter for human U6 snRNA
   8023..8098    +  misc_RNA       gRNA scaffold: guide RNA scaffold for the Streptococcus pyogenes CRISPR/Cas9 system
   8154..8271    +  misc_feature   cPPT/CTS: central polypurine tract and central termination sequence of HIV-1
>Addgene plasmid #77962 | PIP5K1A gRNA (BRDN0001487080) | addgene full sequence | sequence record 188736 | Addgene Assembled Sequence
CCCGGGTGCAAAGATGGATAAAGTTTTAAACAGAGAGGAATCTTTGCAGCTAATGGACCTTCTAGGTCTT
GAAAGGAGTGGGAATTGGCTCCGGTGCCCGTCAGTGGGCAGAGCGCACATCGCCCACAGTCCCCGAGAAG
TTGGGGGGAGGGGTCGGCAATTGATCCGGTGCCTAGAGAAGGTGGCGCGGGGTAAACTGGGAAAGTGATG
TCGTGTACTGGCTCCGCCTTTTTCCCGAGGGTGGGGGAGAACCGTATATAAGTGCAGTAGTCGCCGTGAA
CGTTCTTTTTCGCAACGGGTTTGCCGCCAGAACACAGGTAAGTGCCGTGTGTGGTTCCCGCGGGCCTGGC
CTCTTTACGGGTTATGGCCCTTGCGTGCCTTGAATTACTTCCACCTGGCTGCAGTACGTGATTCTTGATC
CCGAGCTTCGGGTTGGAAGTGGGTGGGAGAGTTCGAGGCCTTGCGCTTAAGGAGCCCCTTCGCCTCGTGC
TTGAGTTGAGGCCTGGCCTGGGCGCTGGGGCCGCCGCGTGCGAATCTGGTGGCACCTTCGCGCCTGTCTC
GCTGCTTTCGATAAGTCTCTAGCCATTTAAAATTTTTGATGACCTGCTGCGACGCTTTTTTTCTGGCAAG
ATAGTCTTGTAAATGCGGGCCAAGATCTGCACACTGGTATTTCGGTTTTTGGGGCCGCGGGCGGCGACGG
GGCCCGTGCGTCCCAGCGCACATGTTCGGCGAGGCGGGGCCTGCGAGCGCGGCCACCGAGAATCGGACGG
GGGTAGTCTCAAGCTGGCCGGCCTGCTCTGGTGCCTGGCCTCGCGCCGCCGTGTATCGCCCCGCCCTGGG
CGGCAAGGCTGGCCCGGTCGGCACCAGTTGCGTGAGCGGAAAGATGGCCGCTTCCCGGCCCTGCTGCAGG
GAGCTCAAAATGGAGGACGCGGCGCTCGGGAGAGCGGGCGGGTGAGTCACCCACACAAAGGAAAAGGGCC
TTTCCGTCCTCAGCCGTCGCTTCATGTGACTCCACGGAGTACCGGGCGCCGTCCAGGCACCTCGATTAGT
TCTCGAGCTTTTGGAGTACGTCGTCTTTAGGTTGGGGGGAGGGGTTTTATGCGATGGAGTTTCCCCACAC
TGAGTGGGTGGAGACTGAAGTTAGGCCAGCTTGGCACTTGATGTAATTCTCCTTGGAATTTGCCCTTTTT
GAGTTTGGATCTTGGTTCATTCTCAAGCCTCAGACAGTGGTTCAAAGTTTTTTTCTTCCATTTCAGGTGT
CGTGACGTACGGCCACCATGACCGAGTACAAGCCCACGGTGCGCCTCGCCACCCGCGACGACGTCCCCAG
GGCCGTACGCACCCTCGCCGCCGCGTTCGCCGACTACCCCGCCACGCGCCACACCGTCGATCCGGACCGC
CACATCGAGCGGGTCACCGAGCTGCAAGAACTCTTCCTCACGCGCGTCGGGCTCGACATCGGCAAGGTGT
GGGTCGCGGACGACGGCGCCGCCGTGGCGGTCTGGACCACGCCGGAGAGCGTCGAAGCGGGGGCGGTGTT
CGCCGAGATCGGCCCGCGCATGGCCGAGTTGAGCGGTTCCCGGCTGGCCGCGCAGCAACAGATGGAAGGC
CTCCTGGCGCCGCACCGGCCCAAGGAGCCCGCGTGGTTCCTGGCCACCGTCGGAGTCTCGCCCGACCACC
AGGGCAAGGGTCTGGGCAGCGCCGTCGTGCTCCCCGGAGTGGAGGCGGCCGAGCGCGCCGGGGTGCCCGC
CTTCCTGGAGACCTCCGCGCCCCGCAACCTCCCCTTCTACGAGCGGCTCGGCTTCACCGTCACCGCCGAC
GTCGAGGTGCCCGAAGGACCGCGCACCTGGTGCATGACCCGCAAGCCCGGTGCCTGAACGCGTTAAGTCG
ACAATCAACCTCTGGATTACAAAATTTGTGAAAGATTGACTGGTATTCTTAACTATGTTGCTCCTTTTAC
GCTATGTGGATACGCTGCTTTAATGCCTTTGTATCATGCTATTGCTTCCCGTATGGCTTTCATTTTCTCC
TCCTTGTATAAATCCTGGTTGCTGTCTCTTTATGAGGAGTTGTGGCCCGTTGTCAGGCAACGTGGCGTGG
TGTGCACTGTGTTTGCTGACGCAACCCCCACTGGTTGGGGCATTGCCACCACCTGTCAGCTCCTTTCCGG
GACTTTCGCTTTCCCCCTCCCTATTGCCACGGCGGAACTCATCGCCGCCTGCCTTGCCCGCTGCTGGACA
GGGGCTCGGCTGTTGGGCACTGACAATTCCGTGGTGTTGTCGGGGAAATCATCGTCCTTTCCTTGGCTGC
TCGCCTGTGTTGCCACCTGGATTCTGCGCGGGACGTCCTTCTGCTACGTCCCTTCGGCCCTCAATCCAGC
GGACCTTCCTTCCCGCGGCCTGCTGCCGGCTCTGCGGCCTCTTCCGCGTCTTCGCCTTCGCCCTCAGACG
AGTCGGATCTCCCTTTGGGCCGCCTCCCCGCGTCGACTTTAAGACCAATGACTTACAAGGCAGCTGTAGA
TCTTAGCCACTTTTTAAAAGAAAAGGGGGGACTGGAAGGGCTAATTCACTCCCAACGAAGACAAGATCTG
CTTTTTGCTTGTACTGGGTCTCTCTGGTTAGACCAGATCTGAGCCTGGGAGCTCTCTGGCTAACTAGGGA
ACCCACTGCTTAAGCCTCAATAAAGCTTGCCTTGAGTGCTTCAAGTAGTGTGTGCCCGTCTGTTGTGTGA
CTCTGGTAACTAGAGATCCCTCAGACCCTTTTAGTCAGTGTGGAAAATCTCTAGCAGTACGTATAGTAGT
TCATGTCATCTTATTATTCAGTATTTATAACTTGCAAAGAAATGAATATCAGAGAGTGAGAGGAACTTGT
TTATTGCAGCTTATAATGGTTACAAATAAAGCAATAGCATCACAAATTTCACAAATAAAGCATTTTTTTC
ACTGCATTCTAGTTGTGGTTTGTCCAAACTCATCAATGTATCTTATCATGTCTGGCTCTAGCTATCCCGC
CCCTAACTCCGCCCATCCCGCCCCTAACTCCGCCCAGTTCCGCCCATTCTCCGCCCCATGGCTGACTAAT
TTTTTTTATTTATGCAGAGGCCGAGGCCGCCTCGGCCTCTGAGCTATTCCAGAAGTAGTGAGGAGGCTTT
TTTGGAGGCCTAGGGACGTACCCAATTCGCCCTATAGTGAGTCGTATTACGCGCGCTCACTGGCCGTCGT
TTTACAACGTCGTGACTGGGAAAACCCTGGCGTTACCCAACTTAATCGCCTTGCAGCACATCCCCCTTTC
GCCAGCTGGCGTAATAGCGAAGAGGCCCGCACCGATCGCCCTTCCCAACAGTTGCGCAGCCTGAATGGCG
AATGGG
[124 nt withheld, positions 3367-3490]
C
[91 nt withheld, positions 3492-3582]
A
[49 nt withheld, positions 3584-3632]
CCTTTGACGTTGGAGTCCACGTTCTTT
[37 nt withheld, positions 3660-3696]
ACCCTATCTCGGTCTATTCTTTTGATTTATAAGGGATTTTGCCGATTTCGGCCTATTGGTTAAAAAATGA
GCTGATTTAACAAAAATTTAACGCGAATTTTAACAAAATATTAACGCTTACAATTTAGGTGGCACTTTTC
GGGGAAATGTGCGCGGAACCCCTATTTGTTTATTTTTCTAAATACATTCAAATATGTATCCGCTCATGAG
ACAATAACCCTGATAAATGCTTCAATAATATTGAAAAAGGAAGAGTATGAGTATTCAACATTTCCGTGTC
GCCCTTATTCCCTTTTTTGCGGCATTTTGCCTTCCTGTTTTTGCTCACCCAGAAACGCTGGTGAAAGTAA
AAGATGCTGAAGATCAGTTGGGTGCACGAGTGGGTTACATCGAACTGGATCTCAACAGCGGTAAGATCCT
TGAGAGTTTTCGCCCCGAAGAACGTTTTCCAATGATGAGCACTTTTAAAGTTCTGCTATGTGGCGCGGTA
TTATCCCGTATTGACGCCGGGCAAGAGCAACTCGGTCGCCGCATACACTATTCTCAGAATGACTTGGTTG
AGTACTCACCAGTCACAGAAAAGCATCTTACGGATGGCATGACAGTAAGAGAATTATGCAGTGCTGCCAT
AACCATGAGTGATAACACTGCGGCCAACTTACTTCTGACAACGATCGGAGGACCGAAGGAGCTAACCGCT
TTTTTGCACAACATGGGGGATCATGTAACTCGCCTTGATCGTTGGGAACCGGAGCTGAATGAAGCCATAC
CAAACGACGAGCGTGACACCACGATGCCTGTAGCAATGGCAACAACGTTGCGCAAACTATTAACTGGCGA
ACTACTTACTCTAGCTTCCCGGCAACAATTAATAGACTGGATGGAGGCGGATAAAGTTGCAGGACCACTT
CTGCGCTCGGCCCTTCCGGCTGGCTGGTTTATTGCTGATAAATCTGGAGCCGGTGAGCGTGGGTCTCGCG
GTATCATTGCAGCACTGGGGCCAGATGGTAAGCCCTCCCGTATCGTAGTTATCTACACGACGGGGAGTCA
GGCAACTATGGATGAACGAAATAGACAGATCGCTGAGATAGGTGCCTCACTGATTAAGCATTGGTAACTG
TCAGACCAAGTTTACTCATATATACTTTAGATTGATTTAAAACTTCATTTTTAATTTAAAAGGATCTAGG
TGAAGATCCTTTTTGATAATCTCATGACCAAAATCCCTTAACGTGAGTTTTCGTTCCACTGAGCGTCAGA
CCCCGTAGAAAAGATCAAAGGATCTTCTTGAGATCCTTTTTTTCTGCGCGTAATCTGCTGCTTGCAAACA
AAAAAACCACCGCTACCAGCGGTGGTTTGTTTGCCGGATCAAGAGCTACCAACTCTTTTTCCGAAGGTAA
CTGGCTTCAGCAGAGCGCAGATACCAAATACTGTTCTTCTAGTGTAGCCGTAGTTAGGCCACCACTTCAA
GAACTCTGTAGCACCGCCTACATACCTCGCTCTGCTAATCCTGTTACCAGTGGCTGCTGCCAGTGGCGAT
AAGTCGTGTCTTACCGGGTTGGACTCAAGACGATAGTTACCGGATAAGGCGCAGCGGTCGGGCTGAACGG
GGGGTTCGTGCACACAGCCCAGCTTGGAGCGAACGACCTACACCGAACTGAGATACCTACAGCGTGAGCT
ATGAGAAAGCGCCACGCTTCCCGAAGGGAGAAAGGCGGACAGGTATCCGGTAAGCGGCAGGGTCGGAACA
GGAGAGCGCACGAGGGAGCTTCCAGGGGGAAACGCCTGGTATCTTTATAGTCCTGTCGGGTTTCGCCACC
TCTGACTTGAGCGTCGATTTTTGTGATGCTCGTCAGGGGGGCGGAGCCTATGGAAAAACGCCAGCAACGC
GGCCTTTTTACGGTTCCTGGCCTTTTGCTGGCCTTTTGCTCACATGTTCTTTCCTGCGTTATCCCCTGAT
TCTGTGGATAACCGTATTACCGCCTTTGAGTGAGCTGATACCGCTCGCCGCAGCCGAACGACCGAGCGCA
GCGAGTCAGTGAGCGAGGAAGCGGAAGAGCGCCCAATACGCAAACCGCCTCTCCCCGCGCGTTGGCCGAT
TCATTAATGCAGCTGGCACGACAGGTTTCCCGACTGGAAAGCGGGCAGTGAGCGCAACGCAATTAATGTG
AGTTAGCTCACTCATTAGGCACCCCAGGCTTTACACTTTATGCTTCCGGCTCGTATGTTGTGTGGAATTG
TGAGCGGATAACAATTTCACACAGGAAACAGCTATGACCATGATTACGCCAAGCGCGCAATTAACCCTCA
CTAAAGGGAACAAAAGCTGGAGCTGCAAGCTTAATGTAGTCTTATGCAATACTCTTGTAGTCTTGCAACA
TGGTAACGATGAGTTAGCAACATGCCTTACAAGGAGAGAAAAAGCACCGTGCATGCCGATTGGTGGAAGT
AAGGTGGTACGATCGTGCCTTATTAGGAAGGCAACAGACGGGTCTGACATGGATTGGACGAACCACTGAA
TTGCCGCATTGCAGAGATATTGTATTTAAGTGCCTAGCTCGATACATAAACGGGTCTCTCTGGTTAGACC
AGATCTGAGCCTGGGAGCTCTCTGGCTAACTAGGGAACCCACTGCTTAAGCCTCAATAAAGCTTGCCTTG
AGTGCTTCAAGTAGTGTGTGCCCGTCTGTTGTGTGACTCTGGTAACTAGAGATCCCTCAGACCCTTTTAG
TCAGTGTGGAAAATCTCTAGCAGTGGCGCCCGAACAGGGACTTGAAAGCGAAAGGGAAACCAGAGGAGCT
CTCTCGACGCAGGACTCGGCTTGCTGAAGCGCGCACGGCAAGAGGCGAGGGGCGGCGACTGGTGAGTACG
CCAAAAATTTTGACTAGCGGAGGCTAGAAGGAGAGAGATGGGTGCGAGAGCGTCAGTATTAAGCGGGGGA
GAATTAGATCGCGATGGGAAAAAATTCGGTTAAGGCCAGGGGGAAAGAAAAAATATAAATTAAAACATAT
AGTATGGGCAAGCAGGGAGCTAGAACGATTCGCAGTTAATCCTGGCCTGTTAGAAACATCAGAAGGCTGT
AGACAAATACTGGGACAGCTACAACCATCCCTTCAGACAGGATCAGAAGAACTTAGATCATTATATAATA
CAGTAGCAACCCTCTATTGTGTGCATCAAAGGATAGAGATAAAAGACACCAAGGAAGCTTTAGACAAGAT
AGAGGAAGAGCAAAACAAAAGTAAGACCACCGCACAGCAAGCGGCCGCTGATCTTCAGACCTGGAGGAGG
AGATATGAGGGACAATTGGAGAAGTGAATTATATAAATATAAAGTAGTAAAAATTGAACCATTAGGAGTA
GCACCCACCAAGGCAAAGAGAAGAGTGGTGCAGAGAGAAAAAAGAGCAGTGGGAATAGGAGCTTTGTTCC
TTGGGTTCTTGGGAGCAGCAGGAAGCACTATGGGCGCAGCGTCAATGACGCTGACGGTACAGGCCAGACA
ATTATTGTCTGGTATAGTGCAGCAGCAGAACAATTTGCTGAGGGCTATTGAGGCGCAACAGCATCTGTTG
CAACTCACAGTCTGGGGCATCAAGCAGCTCCAGGCAAGAATCCTGGCTGTGGAAAGATACCTAAAGGATC
AACAGCTCCTGGGGATTTGGGGTTGCTCTGGAAAACTCATTTGCACCACTGCTGTGCCTTGGAATGCTAG
TTGGAGTAATAAATCTCTGGAACAGATTTGGAATCACACGACCTGGATGGAGTGGGACAGAGAAATTAAC
AATTACACAAGCTTAATACACTCCTTAATTGAAGAATCGCAAAACCAGCAAGAAAAGAATGAACAAGAAT
TATTGGAATTAGATAAATGGGCAAGTTTGTGGAATTGGTTTAACATAACAAATTGGCTGTGGTATATAAA
ATTATTCATAATGATAGTAGGAGGCTTGGTAGGTTTAAGAATAGTTTTTGCTGTACTTTCTATAGTGAAT
AGAGTTAGGCAGGGATATTCACCATTATCGTTTCAGACCCACCTCCCAACCCCGAGGGGACCCAGAGAGG
GCCTATTTCCCATGATTCCTTCATATTTGCATATACGATACAAGGCTGTTAGAGAGATAATTAGAATTAA
TTTGACTGTAAACACAAAGATATTAGTACAAAATACGTGACGTAGAAAGTAATAATTTCTTGGGTAGTTT
GCAGTTTTAAAATTATGTTTTAAAATGGACTATCATATGCTTACCGTAACTTGAAAGTATTTCGATTTCT
TGGCTTTATATATCTTGTGGAAAGGACGAAACACCGGTTAGGCATTACCCACACTGGTTTTAGAGCTAGA
AATAGCAAGTTAAAATAAGGCTAGTCCGTTATCAACTTGAAAAAGTGGCACCGAGTCGGTGCTTTTTTAA
GCTTGGCGTAACTAGATCTTGAGACAAATGGCAGTATTCATCCACAATTTTAAAAGAAAAGGGGGGATTG
GGGGGTACAGTGCAGGGGAAAGAATAGTAGACATAATAGCAACAGACATACAAACTAAAGAATTACAAAA
ACAAATTACAAAAATTCAAAATTTTCGGGTTTATTACAGGGACAGCAGAGATCCACTTTGGCGCCGGCTC
GAGGGGG
