>Addgene plasmid #77962 | PIP5K1A gRNA (BRDN0001487080) | depositor partial sequence | sequence record 145422 | Target Sequence
GTTAGGCATTACCCACACTG
