>Addgene plasmid #77962 | PIP5K1A gRNA (BRDN0001487080) | addgene partial sequence | sequence record 188735 | hU6-F
GTGACGTAGAAAGTAATAATTTCTTGGGTAGTTTGCAGTTTTAAAATTATGTTTTAAAATGGACTATCAT
ATGCTTACCGTAACTTGAAAGTATTTCGATTTCTTGGCTTTATATATCTTGTGGAAAGGACGAAACACCG
GTTAGGCATTACCCACACTGGTTTTAGAGCTAGAAATAGCAAGTTAAAATAAGGCTAGTCCGTTATCAAC
TTGAAAAAGTGGCACCGAGTCGGTGCTTTTTTAAGCTTGGCGTAACTAGATCTTGAGACAAATGGCAGTA
TTCATCCACAATTTTAAAAGAAAAGGGGGGATTGGGGGGTACAGTGCAGGGGAAAGAATAGTAGACATAA
TAGCAACAGACATACAAACTAAAGAATTACAAAAACAAATTACAAAAATTCAAAATTTTCGGGTTTATTA
CAGGGACAGCAGAGATCCACTTTGGCGCCGGCTCGAGGGGGCCCGGGTGCAAAGATGGATAAAGTTTTAA
ACAGAGAGGAATCTTTGCAGCTAATGGACCTTCTAGGTCTTGAAAGGAGTGGGAATTGGCTCCGGTGCCC
GTCAGTGGGC
